>Addgene plasmid #147341 | pAc5.1B-EGFP-DmNot2-dsRNAres_Q | depositor full sequence | sequence record 289788 | Full Sequence
CTTCAAGGAATTAATTCTATATTCTAAAAACACAAATGATACTTCTAAAAAAAATCATGAATGGCATCAA
CTCTGAATCAAATCTTTGCAGATGCACCTACTTCTCATTTCCACTGTCACATCATTTTTCCAGATCTCGC
TGCCTGTTATGTGGCCCACAAACCAAGACACGTTTTATGGCCATTAAAGCTGGCTGATCGTCGCCAAACA
CCAAATACATATCAATATGTACATTCGAGAAAGAAGCGATCAAAGAAGCGTCTTCGGGCGAGTAGGAGAA
TGCGGAGGAGAAGGAGAACGAGCTGATCTAGTATCTCTCCACAATCCAATGCCAACTGACCAACTGGCCA
TATTCGGAGCAATTTGAAGCCAATTTCCATCGCCTGGCGATCGCTCCATTCTTGGCTATATGTTTTTCAC
CGTTCCCGGGGCCATTTTCAAAGACTCGTCGGTAAGATAAGATTGTGTCACTCGCTGTCTCTCTTCATTT
GTCGAAGAATGCTGAGGAATTTCGCGATGACGTCGGCGAGTATTTTGAAGAATGAGAATAATTTGTATTT
ATACGAAAATCAGTTAGTGGAATTTTCTACAAAAACATGTTATCTATAGATAATTTTGTTGCAAAATATG
TTGACTATGACAAAGATTGTATGTATATACCTTTAATGTATTCTCATTTTCTTATGTATTTATAATGGCA
ATGATGATACTGATGATATTTTAAGATGATGCCAGACCACAGGCTGATTTCTGCGTCTTTTGCCGAACGC
AGTGCATGTGCGGTTGTTGTTTTTTGGAATAGTTTCAATTTTCGGACTGTCCGCTTTGATTTCAGTTTCT
TGGCTTATTCAAAAAGCAAAGTAAAGCCAAAAAAGCGAGATGGCAATACCAAATGCGGCAAAACGGTAGT
GGAAGGAAAGGGGTGCGGGGCAGCGGAAGGAAGGGTGGGGCGGGGCGTGGCGGGGTCTGTGGCTGGGCGC
GACGTCACCGACGTTGGAGCCACTCCTTTGACCATGTGTGCGTGTGTGTATTATTCGTGTCTCGCCACTC
GCCGGTTGTTTTTTTCTTTTTATCTCGCTCTCTCTAGCGCCATCTCGTACGCATGCTCAACGCACCGCAT
GTTGCCGTGTCCTTTATGCGTCATTTTGGCTCGAAATAGGCAATTATTTAAACAAAGATTAGTCAACGAA
AACGCTAAAATAAATAAGTCTACAATATGGTTACTTATTGCCATGTGTGTGCAGCCAACGATAGCAACAA
AAGCAACAACACAGTGGCTTTCCCTCTTTCACTTTTTGTTTGCAAGCGCGTGCGAGCAAGACGGCACGAC
CGGCAAACGCAATTACGCTGACAAAGAGCAGACGAAGTTTTGGCCGAAAAACATCAAGGCGCCTGATACG
AATGCATTTGCAATAACAATTGCGATATTTAATATTGTTTATGAAGCTGTTTGACTTCAAAACACACAAA
AAAAAAAATAAAACAAATTATTTGAAAGAGAATTAGGAATCGGACAGCTTATCGTTACGGGCTAACAGCA
CACCGAGACGAAATAGCTTACCTGACGTCACAGCCTCTGGAAGAACTGCCGCCAAGCAGAGAGAGAGAGA
AAAAGAGGGAGAGCAGCTTAGACCGCATGTGCTTGTGTGTGAGGCGTCTCTCTCTTCGTCTCCTGTTTGC
GCAAACGCATAGACTGCACTGAGAAAATCGATTACCTATTTTTTATGAATGAATATTTGCACTATTACTA
TTCAAAACTATTAAGATAGCAATCACATTCAATAGCCAAATACTATACCACCTGAGCGATGCAACGAAAT
GATCAATTTGAGCAAAAATGCTGCATATTTAGGACGGCATCATTATAGAAATGCTTCTTGCTGTGTACTT
TTCTCTCGTCTGGCAGCTGTTTCGCCGTTATTGTTAAAACCGGCTTAAGTTAGGTGTGTTTTCTACGACT
AGTGATGCCCCTACTAGAAGATGTGTGTTGCACAAATGTCCCTGAATAACCAATTTGAAGTGCAGATAGC
AGTAAACGTAAGCTAATATGAATATTATTTAACTGTAATGTTTTAATATCGCTGGACATTACTAATAAAC
CCACTATAAACACATGTACATATGTATGTTTTGGCATACAATGAGTAGTTGGGGAAAAAATGTGTAAAAG
CACCGTGACCATCACAGCATAAAGATAACCAGCTGAAGTATCGAATATGAGTAACCCCCAAATTGAATCA
CATGCCGCAACTGATAGGACCCATGGAAGTACACTCTTCATGGCGATATACAAGACACACACAAGCACGA
ACACCCAGTTGCGGAGGAAATTCTCCGTAAATGAAAACCCAATCGGCGAACAATTCATACCCATATATGG
TAAAAGTTTTGAACGCGACTTGAGAGCGGAGAGCATTGCGGCTGATAAGGTTTTAGCGCTAAGCGGGCTT
TATAAAACGGGCTGCGGGACCAGTTTTCATATCACTACCGTTTGAGTTCTTGTGCTGTGTGGATACTCCT
CCCGACACAAAGCCGCTCCATCAGCCAGCAGTCGTCTAATCCAGAGACCCCGGATCGGGGTACCAACATG
GTGAGCAAGGGCGAGGAGCTGTTCACCGGGGTGGTGCCCATCCTGGTCGAGCTGGACGGCGACGTAAACG
GCCACAAGTTCAGCGTGTCCGGCGAGGGCGAGGGCGATGCCACCTACGGCAAGCTGACCCTGAAGTTCAT
CTGCACCACCGGCAAGCTGCCCGTGCCCTGGCCCACCCTCGTGACCACCCTGACCTACGGCGTGCAGTGC
TTCAGCCGCTACCCCGACCACATGAAGCAGCACGACTTCTTCAAGTCCGCCATGCCCGAAGGCTACGTCC
AGGAGCGCACCATCTTCTTCAAGGACGACGGCAACTACAAGACCCGCGCCGAGGTGAAGTTCGAGGGCGA
CACCCTGGTGAACCGCATCGAGCTGAAGGGCATCGACTTCAAGGAGGACGGCAACATCCTGGGGCACAAG
CTGGAGTACAACTACAACAGCCACAACGTCTATATCATGGCCGACAAGCAGAAGAACGGCATCAAGGTGA
ACTTCAAGATCCGCCACAACATCGAGGACGGCAGCGTGCAGCTCGCCGACCACTACCAGCAGAACACCCC
CATCGGCGACGGCCCCGTGCTGCTGCCCGACAACCACTACCTGAGCACCCAGTCCGCCCTGAGCAAAGAC
CCCAACGAGAAGCGCGATCACATGGTCCTGCTGGAGTTCGTGACCGCCGCCGGGATCACTCTCGGCATGG
ACGAGCTGTACAAGCCAAGCTTGATGGCGAATTTAAATTTTCAACAACCCCCGAGAAGTATAGCGAACGC
GGCGTTAGCTGGCCGGACAACAGGCGGATTCGGTGGTAGCTCCCTGGCTGGCCATGTGACGCCCACGTCG
GGCATGTTTCAAACCGACTTCGCCAACTCCTATCCAGGAACGGCGAACTACGGACAGGCGCCGCAGCAGC
AGCAACAACAGCAGCAGCAGCCCCAACTGTCGCCGAACCGGAATGCCCAGCTGTCGGTCGGCGGACCCGC
CATCTCGAGCGGCAACCGCAACGCCAACCTCTTCGGCCAGCGTCAGTTTGTGGAGCGGCGAGCCATGCAA
GGATTGGGCAGTGGCCCCATGTCGAACATGGGCAACTTCATGCAGACGGGTCGCGGCGGCTACGGAACGG
GCGGAGGCGGTGGCGGTCCTTTGAATAACTTCCACGTGTTCGGCGGCGGCGGTGGTAGCGACACCTCCAC
GCCTGCCCTGCTCGATCCCACGGAGTTCCCCTCCTTGACCAACGCTCGTGGACAAAATGATCAAACGTTG
CCGCAGTCCAACCCCTTGCAACCCCCCGGATCCAAGCCGTACGGAAACTTTTTCACGTCATTCGGAATGG
TCAAACAGCCCACCAGTGAACAGAGCGAATTTACCATGTCAAATGAAGATTTTCCAGCCCTTCCCGGAAC
GCAGAATTCCGATGGAACGACCAATGCCGTCGGTTCCGTGGCTGGCACGGGCGGAAGCGGCGGAGCTAGC
ACGGAAAATCATCTGGATGGAACCGAGAAACCCATGAACTCCATCGTCGTGTCCGGCAGTGCCTCCGGAT
CCTCCGGAAGCAATGTGGGAGTCGTCGGAGGAAACGGACTGGGAGCTGTCGGATCGGGAATTGGTGGACT
GGCGGTCGGAGGAGGAGGCGGCGCGGGATCCAGTGGCGGAGGCGGCGTGGGAGGAAACGCGGCTTCCGGA
GTCGTGGGAGGTAGCCACGTTGGCTTGGTCGGATCGAATTCCGGAATCGGAGGAGTGAATTCCGTTCCGA
ATTCCAACGCTATGATGGGAGTTGGAGGAGGATTGGGTTCGGGCTCCGGATCCTCAGGTTCCGGCGCCGG
AGGAGAACACTTGAATGACAACAGCTCCAATGACAAGCTCGTTAAATCCGGAGTCCAGACATCCCCGGAC
GGTAAAGTGACGAATATTCCGGCCACGATGGTCAATAATCAATTTGGAATGGTCGGATTGTTGACCTTTA
TCCGCGCGGCGGAGACCGACCCGAACTTGGTCACCTTGAGCTTGGGTACGGATCTCACGGGTTTAGGCCT
GAACCTGAACTCGCAGGAGAGCTTGCATACAACCTTCGCTGGCCCCTTCGTAGCACAGCCCTGCAGAGCA
CAAGACGTTGAGTTCAACGTGCCACCCGAATATCTGATTAACTTTGCGATAAGAGACAAACTAACAGCGC
CGGTACTGAAAAAGCTGCAAGAAGACCTGCTCTTTTTCCTTTTTTACACGAACATCGGCGATATGATGCA
ATTGATGGCAGCTGCTGAATTGCATAGTCGCGAGTGGCGATACCACGTGGAGGAGAAAATATGGATAACT
CGAATTCCTGGCATTGATCAATATGAAAAAAATGGTACAAAAGAGCGCGGCACCTTCTACTACTTTGATG
CGCAAAGTTGGAAACGTTTGTCCAAGGTTTTCCAAATAGATCCCGAGAAATTAGATAAATGTCCCAATAT
AAGTGCGTTTATGAATGGACAGTCTGTATAATCTAGAGGGCCCGCGGTTCGAAGGTAAGCCTATCCCTAA
CCCTCTCCTCGGTCTCGATTCTACGCGTACCGGTCATCATCACCATCACCATTGAGTTTAAACCCGCTGA
TCAGCCTCGACTGTGCCTTCTAAGGCCTGAGCTCGCTGATCAGCCTCGATCGAGGATCCAGACATGATAA
GATACATTGATGAGTTTGGACAAACCACAACTAGAATGCAGTGAAAAAAATGCTTTATTTGTGAAATTTG
TGATGCTATTGCTTTATTTGTAACCATTATAAGCTGCAATAAACAAGTTAACAACAACAATTGCATTCAT
TTTATGTTTCAGGTTCAGGGGGAGGTGTGGGAGGTTTTTTAAAGCAAGTAAAACCTCTACAAATGTGGTA
TGGCTGATTATGATCAGTCGACCGATGCCCTTGAGAGCCTTCAACCCAGTCAGCTCCTTCCGGTGGGCGC
GGGGCATGACTATCGTCGCCGCACTTATGACTGTCTTCTTTATCATGCAACTCGTAGGACAGGTGCCGGC
AGCGCTCTGGGTCATTTTCGGCGAGGACCGCTTTCGCTGGAGCGCGACGATGATCGGCCTGTCGCTTGCG
GTATTCGGAATCTTGCACGCCCTCGCTCAAGCCTTCGTCACTGGTCCCGCCACCAAACGTTTCGGCGAGA
AGCAGGCCATTATCGCCGGCATGGCGGCCGACGCGCTGGGCTACGTCTTGCTGGCGTTCGCGACGCGAGG
CTGGATGGCCTTCCCCATTATGATTCTTCTCGCTTCCGGCGGCATCGGGATGCCCGCGTTGCAGGCCATG
CTGTCCAGGCAGGTAGATGACGACCATCAGGGACAGCTTCAAGGATCGCTCGCGGCTCTTACCAGCCAGC
AAAAGGCCAGGAACCGTAAAAAGGCCGCGTTGCTGGCGTTTTTCCATAGGCTCCGCCCCCCTGACGAGCA
TCACAAAAATCGACGCTCAAGTCAGAGGTGGCGAAACCCGACAGGACTATAAAGATACCAGGCGTTTCCC
CCTGGAAGCTCCCTCGTGCGCTCTCCTGTTCCGACCCTGCCGCTTACCGGATACCTGTCCGCCTTTCTCC
CTTCGGGAAGCGTGGCGCTTTCTCAATGCTCACGCTGTAGGTATCTCAGTTCGGTGTAGGTCGTTCGCTC
CAAGCTGGGCTGTGTGCACGAACCCCCCGTTCAGCCCGACCGCTGCGCCTTATCCGGTAACTATCGTCTT
GAGTCCAACCCGGTAAGACACGACTTATCGCCACTGGCAGCAGCCACTGGTAACAGGATTAGCAGAGCGA
GGTATGTAGGCGGTGCTACAGAGTTCTTGAAGTGGTGGCCTAACTACGGCTACACTAGAAGGACAGTATT
TGGTATCTGCGCTCTGCTGAAGCCAGTTACCTTCGGAAAAAGAGTTGGTAGCTCTTGATCCGGCAAACAA
ACCACCGCTGGTAGCGGTGGTTTTTTTGTTTGCAAGCAGCAGATTACGCGCAGAAAAAAAGGATCTCAAG
AAGATCCTTTGATCTTTTCTACGGGGTCTGACGCTCAGTGGAACGAAAACTCACGTTAAGGGATTTTGGT
CATGAGATTATCAAAAAGGATCTTCACCTAGATCCTTTTAAATTAAAAATGAAGTTTTAAATCAATCTAA
AGTATATATGAGTAAACTTGGTCTGACAGTTACCAATGCTTAATCAGTGAGGCACCTATCTCAGCGATCT
GTCTATTTCGTTCATCCATAGTTGCCTGACTCCCCGTCGTGTAGATAACTACGATACGGGAGGGCTTACC
ATCTGGCCCCAGTGCTGCAATGATACCGCGAGACCCACGCTCACCGGCTCCAGATTTATCAGCAATAAAC
CAGCCAGCCGGAAGGGCCGAGCGCAGAAGTGGTCCTGCAACTTTATCCGCCTCCATCCAGTCTATTAATT
GTTGCCGGGAAGCTAGAGTAAGTAGTTCGCCAGTTAATAGTTTGCGCAACGTTGTTGCCATTGCTGCAGG
CATCGTGGTGTCACGCTCGTCGTTTGGTATGGCTTCATTCAGCTCCGGTTCCCAACGATCAAGGCGAGTT
ACATGATCCCCCATGTTGTGCAAAAAAGCGGTTAGCTCCTTCGGTCCTCCGATCGTTGTCAGAAGTAAGT
TGGCCGCAGTGTTATCACTCATGGTTATGGCAGCACTGCATAATTCTCTTACTGTCATGCCATCCGTAAG
ATGCTTTTCTGTGACTGGTGAGTACTCAACCAAGTCATTCTGAGAATAGTGTATGCGGCGACCGAGTTGC
TCTTGCCCGGCGTCAACACGGGATAATACCGCGCCACATAGCAGAACTTTAAAAGTGCTCATCATTGGAA
AACGTTCTTCGGGGCGAAAACTCTCAAGGATCTTACCGCTGTTGAGATCCAGTTCGATGTAACCCACTCG
TGCACCCAACTGATCTTCAGCATCTTTTACTTTCACCAGCGTTTCTGGGTGAGCAAAAACAGGAAGGCAA
AATGCCGCAAAAAAGGGAATAAGGGCGACACGGAAATGTTGAATACTCATACTCTTCCTTTTTCAATATT
ATTGAAGCATTTATCAGGGTTATTGTCTCATGAGCGGATACATATTTGAATGTATTTAGAAAAATAAACA
AATAGGGGTTCCGCGCACATTTCCCCGAAAAGTGCCACCTGACGTCTAAGAAACCATTATTATCATGACA
TTAACCTATAAAAATAGGCGTATCACGAGGCCCTTTCGT
Features (pLannotate 1.2.2; 10 found; start..end, strand, type, name):
     56..2568    +  promoter       Ac5 promoter: Drosophila melanogaster actin 5C promoter
   2588..3304    +  CDS            EGFP: EGFP is a basic (constitutively fluorescent) green fluorescent protein published in 1996, derived from Aequorea victoria. It is reported to be a rapidly-maturing weak dimer with moderate acid sensitivity.
   3314..5068    +  CDS            Rga: RGA_DROME - Also known as Not2 From Drosophila melanogaster (Fruit fly).
   5094..5135    +  CDS            V5 tag: epitope tag from simian virus 5
   5235..5369    -  polyA_signal   SV40 poly(A) signal: SV40 polyadenylation signal
   5392..5476    -  CDS            large T antigen (fragment): large T antigen from SV40 (simian virus 40)
   5477..5947    +  CDS            TcR (fragment): tetracycline efflux protein; tet; confers resistance to tetracycline
   5991..6579    -  rep_origin     ori: high-copy-number ColE1/pMB1/pBR322/pUC origin of replication
   6750..7610    -  CDS            AmpR: β-lactamase; bla; confers resistance to ampicillin, carbenicillin, and related antibiotics
   7611..7715    -  promoter       AmpR promoter: bla
