[The description below was written by a language model from this plasmid's Addgene catalogue record and pLannotate feature annotations shown in this document.]
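Description:
pAc5.1B-EGFP-DmNot2-dsRNAres_Q is a 7.8 kb insect expression plasmid for producing a GFP-tagged, RNAi-resistant version of the Drosophila melanogaster protein Not2 (encoded by Regena, Rga), a component of the CCR4-NOT deadenylase complex. The catalogue lists the backbone as unknown, although the name and the annotated parts point to a pAc5.1-type vector. In bacteria it is maintained through a ColE1/pUC-type origin and selected with ampicillin via the β-lactamase gene and its own promoter. The repository records it as low copy, even though the origin is annotated as a high-copy type. Short fragments annotated as SV40 large T antigen and a tetracycline resistance gene appear to be non-functional backbone remnants.

The expression cassette is driven by the strong constitutive Drosophila actin 5C promoter. It is followed by an EGFP coding sequence and then, after a short gap, the Rga/Not2 open reading frame, giving an N-terminal EGFP fusion. A V5 epitope tag lies just downstream of the insert, but the record does not say whether it is translated in frame or whether a stop codon precedes it. An SV40 polyadenylation signal follows, annotated on the opposite strand. No selection marker for insect cells is annotated, which suggests transient transfection.

The "dsRNAres" designation indicates that the ORF, derived from an NCBI reference transcript, was altered to escape a dsRNA targeting the endogenous gene; the specific changes are not described. Such constructs are typically used in complementation experiments in Drosophila cultured cells, where the endogenous protein is depleted and the tagged copy is re-expressed. The associated work concerned the role of GW182 interactions with PABP and deadenylases in miRNA-mediated repression and degradation of target mRNAs.
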