Addgene plasmid #147341: pAc5.1B-EGFP-DmNot2-dsRNAres_Q
Purpose: Insect Expression of DmNot2-dsRNAres
Depositing lab: Elisa Izaurralde. Depositing organization: Max Planck Institute for Developmental Biology. Publication: The interactions of GW182 proteins with PABP and deadenylases are required for both translational repression and degradation of miRNA targets. Huntzinger E, Kuzuoglu-Ozturk D, Braun JE, Eulalio A, Wohlbold L, Izaurralde E. Nucleic Acids Res. 2013 Jan;41(2):978-94. doi: 10.1093/nar/gks1078. Epub 2012 Nov 21. PubMed 23172285.
Backbone
  Vector backbone: Unknown
  Vector type: Insect Expression
Growth in bacteria
  Bacterial resistance: Ampicillin, 100 μg/mL
  Growth temperature: 37°C
  Growth strain: DH5alpha
  Copy number: Low Copy
Gene/Insert
  Gene/Insert name: DmNot2-dsRNAres (alt names: regena (rga); CG2138, CG2161)
  Species: D. melanogaster (fly)
  Entrez Gene: Rga (a.k.a. Dmel_CG2161, CG2138, CG2161, Dmel\CG2161, NOT2, Not2, RGA, l(3)03834, not2)
  Cloning method: Unknown
Terms and licenses: Academic/Nonprofit Terms; Industry Terms: Not Available to Industry
Depositor comments: ORF extracted from NCBI NM_169080.1. Plasmids from this collection were made available to the research community and donated after the lab closed. Please note that the sequence provided by the depositing laboratory may be theoretical/predicted or based on Sanger sequencing results. There may be discrepancies between sequencing results obtained by Addgene and the depositor sequence. If an Addgene verified sequence is not available, please contact before placing your order to request that our lab fully sequence the plasmid.
How to cite: pAc5.1B-EGFP-DmNot2-dsRNAres_Q was a gift from Elisa Izaurralde (Addgene plasmid # 147341 ; http://n2t.net/addgene:147341 ; RRID:Addgene_147341)
